Addgene plasmid #132372: pGD251
Purpose: contains the sequence of mCerulean3 for C-term fusions in the pGGD000 backbone (GreenGate)
Depositing lab: Rüdiger Simon. Depositing organization: Heinrich-Heine-Universitaet Duesseldorf. Publication: Over the rainbow: A practical guide for fluorescent protein selection in plant FRET experiments. Denay G, Schultz P, Hansch S, Weidtkamp-Peters S, Simon R. Plant Direct. 2019 Dec 6;3(12):e00189. doi: 10.1002/pld3.189. eCollection 2019 Dec. PubMed 31844834.
Backbone
  Vector backbone: pGGD000
  Backbone size w/o insert (bp): 2682
  Total vector size (bp): 3435
  Vector type: GreenGate Entry plasmid
Growth in bacteria
  Bacterial resistance: Ampicillin, 100 μg/mL
  Growth temperature: 37°C
  Growth strain: DH5alpha
  Copy number: High Copy
Gene/Insert
  Gene/Insert name: linker-mCerulean3
  Insert size (bp): 753
Terms and licenses: Academic/Nonprofit Terms; Industry Terms: Not Available to Industry
Depositor comments: Please visit https://www.biorxiv.org/content/10.1101/734616v2 for bioRxiv preprint.
How to cite: pGD251 was a gift from Rüdiger Simon (Addgene plasmid # 132372 ; http://n2t.net/addgene:132372 ; RRID:Addgene_132372)
