[The description below was written by a language model from this plasmid's Addgene catalogue record and pLannotate feature annotations shown in this document.]
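Description:
pGD251 is a GreenGate entry plasmid built on the pGGD000 backbone, the module position used in the GreenGate Golden Gate-style cloning system for C-terminal tags. It is a small (about 3.4 kb) high-copy bacterial plasmid that replicates from a ColE1/pUC-type origin and is selected with ampicillin through the β-lactamase gene and its native promoter. The remaining annotated backbone elements are remnants of a pUC-like cloning vector: a CAP binding site, lac promoter and lac operator upstream of the insert, a T7 promoter and a lacZα fragment downstream of it, and short fragments of lacI, rop and the bom region. These appear to be carried over from the parental vector and play no stated role in the module's intended function.

The payload is a 753 bp linker-mCerulean3 insert. mCerulean3 is a monomeric, constitutively fluorescent cyan protein derived from Aequorea victoria GFP, with low acid sensitivity. The annotated coding sequence accounts for most of the insert, and the remainder corresponds to the linker named in the record that joins the fluorophore to the protein placed upstream of it. The module carries no plant promoter or terminator of its own. In the GreenGate scheme, entry modules like this one are combined by type IIS restriction-ligation with separate promoter, coding sequence, terminator and resistance modules in a plant destination vector, although the feature table does not annotate the flanking assembly sites. The plasmid is thus a building block for making C-terminal mCerulean3 fusions, and its associated publication places it in a toolkit for choosing fluorescent protein pairs for FRET experiments in plants, where a cyan protein would typically serve as the donor.
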