Features (pLannotate 1.2.2; 12 found; start..end, strand, type, name):
     15..45      +  promoter       lac promoter: promoter for the E. coli lac operon
     53..69      +  protein_bind   lac operator: The lac repressor binds to the lac operator to inhibit transcription in E. coli. This inhibition can be relieved by adding lactose or isopropyl-β-D-thiogalactopyranoside (IPTG). lac repressor encoded by lacI
    152..868     +  CDS            mCerulean3: mCerulean3 is a basic (constitutively fluorescent) cyan fluorescent protein published in 2011, derived from Aequorea victoria. It is reported to be a somewhat slowly-maturing monomer with very low acid sensitivity.
    893..911     -  promoter       T7 promoter: promoter for bacteriophage T7 RNA polymerase
    913..1065    +  CDS            lacZα (fragment): LacZα fragment of β-galactosidase; lacZ fragment
   1071..1170    -  misc_feature   bom (fragment): basis of mobility region from pBR322
   1272..1307    -  CDS            rop (fragment): Rop protein, which maintains plasmids at low copy number; rop
   1402..1506    +  promoter       AmpR promoter: bla
   1507..2367    +  CDS            AmpR: β-lactamase; bla; confers resistance to ampicillin, carbenicillin, and related antibiotics
   2538..3126    +  rep_origin     ori: high-copy-number ColE1/pMB1/pBR322/pUC origin of replication
   3309..3401    +  CDS            lacI (fragment): lac repressor; lacI; The lac repressor binds to the lac operator to inhibit transcription in E. coli. This inhibition can be relieved by adding lactose or isopropyl-β-D-thiogalactopyranoside (IPTG).
   3414..3435    +  protein_bind   CAP binding site: CAP binding activates transcription in the presence of cAMP. E. coli catabolite activator protein
>Addgene plasmid #132372 | pGD251 | addgene full sequence | sequence record 258710 | Addgene NGS Result
TAGGCACCCCAGGCTTTACACTTTATGCTTCCGGCTCGTATGTTGTGTGGAATTGTGAGCGGATAACAAT
TTCACACGAGCTATTTAGGTGACATTATAGAAGTGAAGCTTGGTCTCATCAGGCAGCGGCTCTGGATCGG
CGGCCGCTGCAATGGTGAGCAAGGGCGAGGAGCTGTTCACCGGGGTGGTGCCCATCCTGGTCGAGCTGGA
CGGCGACGTAAACGGCCACAAGTTCAGCGTGTCCGGCGAGGGCGAGGGCGATGCCACCTACGGCAAGCTG
ACCCTGAAGTTCATCTGCACCACCGGCAAGCTGCCCGTGCCCTGGCCCACCCTCGTGACCACCCTGAGCT
GGGGCGTGCAGTGCTTCGCCCGCTACCCCGACCACATGAAGCAGCACGACTTCTTCAAGTCCGCCATGCC
CGAAGGCTACGTCCAGGAGCGCACCATCTTCTTCAAGGACGACGGCAACTACAAGACCCGCGCCGAGGTG
AAGTTCGAGGGCGACACCCTGGTGAACCGCATCGAGCTGAAGGGCATCGACTTCAAGGAGGACGGCAACA
TCCTGGGGCACAAGCTGGAGTACAACGCCATCCACGGCAACGTCTATATCACCGCCGACAAGCAGAAGAA
CGGCATCAAGGCCAACTTCGGCCTCAACTGCAACATCGAGGACGGCAGCGTGCAGCTCGCCGACCACTAC
CAGCAGAACACCCCCATCGGCGACGGCCCCGTGCTGCTGCCCGACAACCACTACCTGAGCACCCAGTCCA
AGCTGAGCAAAGACCCCAACGAGAAGCGCGATCACATGGTCCTGCTGGAGTTCGTGACCGCCGCCGGGAT
CACTCTCGGCATGGACGAGCTGTACAAGTAACTGCTGAGACCGAATTCTCGCCCTATAGTGAGTCGTATT
ACCTGGCCGTCGTTTTACAACGTCGTGACTGGGAAAACCCTGGCGTTACCCAACTTAATCGCCTTGCAGC
ACATCCCCCTTTCGCCAGCTGGCGTAATAGCGAAGAGGCCCGCACCGATCGCCCTTCCCAACAGTTGCGC
AGCCTGAATGGCGAATGGCGCCTGATGCGGTATTTTCTCCTTACGCATCTGTGCGGTATTTCACACCGCA
TATGGTGCACTCTCAGTACAATCTGCTCTGATGCCGCATAGTTAAGCCAGCCCCGACACCCGCCAACACC
CGCTGACGCGCCCTGACGGGCTTGTCTGCTCCCGGCATCCGCTTACAGACAAGCTGTGACCGTCTCCGGG
AGCTGCATGTGTCAGAGGTTTTCACCGTCATCACCGAAACGCGCGAGACGAAAGGGCCTCGTGATACGCC
TATTTTTATAGGTTAATGTCATGATAATAATGGTTTCTTAGACGTCAGGTGGCACTTTTCGGGGAAATGT
GCGCGGAACCCCTATTTGTTTATTTTTCTAAATACATTCAAATATGTATCCGCTCATGAGACAATAACCC
TGATAAATGCTTCAATAATATTGAAAAAGGAAGAGTATGAGTATTCAACATTTCCGTGTCGCCCTTATTC
CCTTTTTTGCGGCATTTTGCCTTCCTGTTTTTGCTCACCCAGAAACGCTGGTGAAAGTAAAAGATGCTGA
AGATCAGTTGGGTGCACGAGTGGGTTACATCGAACTGGATCTCAACAGCGGTAAGATCCTTGAGAGTTTT
CGCCCCGAAGAACGTTTTCCAATGATGAGCACTTTTAAAGTTCTGCTATGTGGCGCGGTATTATCCCGTA
TTGACGCCGGGCAAGAGCAACTCGGTCGCCGCATACACTATTCTCAGAATGACTTGGTTGAGTACTCACC
AGTCACAGAAAAGCATCTTACGGATGGCATGACAGTAAGAGAATTATGCAGTGCTGCCATAACCATGAGT
GATAACACTGCGGCCAACTTACTTCTGACAACGATCGGAGGACCGAAGGAGCTAACCGCTTTTTTGCACA
ACATGGGGGATCATGTAACTCGCCTTGATCGTTGGGAACCGGAGCTGAATGAAGCCATACCAAACGACGA
GCGTGACACCACGATGCCTGTAGCAATGGCAACAACGTTGCGCAAACTATTAACTGGCGAACTACTTACT
CTAGCTTCCCGGCAACAATTAATAGACTGGATGGAGGCGGATAAAGTTGCAGGACCACTTCTGCGCTCGG
CCCTTCCGGCTGGCTGGTTTATTGCTGATAAATCTGGAGCCGGTGAGCGTGGCTCTCGAGGTATCATTGC
AGCACTGGGGCCAGATGGTAAGCCCTCCCGTATCGTAGTTATCTACACGACGGGGAGTCAGGCAACTATG
GATGAACGAAATAGACAGATCGCTGAGATAGGTGCCTCACTGATTAAGCATTGGTAACTGTCAGACCAAG
TTTACTCATATATACTTTAGATTGATTTAAAACTTCATTTTTAATTTAAAAGGATCTAGGTGAAGATCCT
TTTTGATAATCTCATGACCAAAATCCCTTAACGTGAGTTTTCGTTCCACTGAGCGTCAGACCCCGTAGAA
AAGATCAAAGGATCTTCTTGAGATCCTTTTTTTCTGCGCGTAATCTGCTGCTTGCAAACAAAAAAACCAC
CGCTACCAGCGGTGGTTTGTTTGCCGGATCAAGAGCTACCAACTCTTTTTCCGAAGGTAACTGGCTTCAG
CAGAGCGCAGATACCAAATACTGTTCTTCTAGTGTAGCCGTAGTTAGGCCACCACTTCAAGAACTCTGTA
GCACCGCCTACATACCTCGCTCTGCTAATCCTGTTACCAGTGGCTGCTGCCAGTGGCGATAAGTCGTGTC
TTACCGGGTTGGACTCAAGACGATAGTTACCGGATAAGGCGCAGCGGTCGGGCTGAACGGGGGGTTCGTG
CACACAGCCCAGCTTGGAGCGAACGACCTACACCGAACTGAGATACCTACAGCGTGAGCTATGAGAAAGC
GCCACGCTTCCCGAAGGGAGAAAGGCGGACAGGTATCCGGTAAGCGGCAGGGTCGGAACAGGAGAGCGCA
CGAGGGAGCTTCCAGGGGGAAACGCCTGGTATCTTTATAGTCCTGTCGGGTTTCGCCACCTCTGACTTGA
GCGTCGATTTTTGTGATGCTCGTCAGGGGGGCGGAGCCTATGGAAAAACGCCAGCAACGCGGCCTTTTTA
CGGTTCCTGGCCTTTTGCTGGCCTTTTGCTCACATGTTCTTTCCTGCGTTATCCCCTGATTCTGTGGATA
ACCGTATTACCGCCTTTGAGTGAGCTGATACCGCTCGCCGCAGCCGAACGACCGAGCGCAGCGAGTCAGT
GAGCGAGGAAGCGGAAGAGCGCCCAATACGCAAACCGCCTCTCCCCGCGCGTTGGCCGATTCATTAATGC
AGCTGGCACGACAGGTTTCCCGACTGGAAAGCGGGCAGTGAGCGCAACGCAATTAATGTGAGTTAGCTCA
CTCAT
